>Addgene plasmid #143922 | TFORF1083 | addgene full sequence | sequence record 404586 | Addgene NGS Result
TTAATGTAGTCTTATGCAATACTCTTGTAGTCTTGCAACATGGTAACGATGAGTTAGCAACATGCCTTAC
AAGGAGAGAAAAAGCACCGTGCATGCCGATTGGTGGAAGTAAGGTGGTACGATCGTGCCTTATTAGGAAG
GCAACAGACGGGTCTGACATGGATTGGACGAACCACTGAATTGCCGCATTGCAGAGATATTGTATTTAAG
TGCCTAGCTCGATACATAAACGGGTCTCTCTGGTTAGACCAGATCTGAGCCTGGGAGCTCTCTGGCTAAC
TAGGGAACCCACTGCTTAAGCCTCAATAAAGCTTGCCTTGAGTGCTTCAAGTAGTGTGTGCCCGTCTGTT
GTGTGACTCTGGTAACTAGAGATCCCTCAGACCCTTTTAGTCAGTGTGGAAAATCTCTAGCAGTGGCGCC
CGAACAGGGACTTGAAAGCGAAAGGGAAACCAGAGGAGCTCTCTCGACGCAGGACTCGGCTTGCTGAAGC
GCGCACGGCAAGAGGCGAGGGGCGGCGACTGGTGAGTACGCCAAAAATTTTGACTAGCGGAGGCTAGAAG
GAGAGAGATGGGTGCGAGAGCGTCAGTATTAAGCGGGGGAGAATTAGATCGCGATGGGAAAAAATTCGGT
TAAGGCCAGGGGGAAAGAAAAAATATAAATTAAAACATATAGTATGGGCAAGCAGGGAGCTAGAACGATT
CGCAGTTAATCCTGGCCTGTTAGAAACATCAGAAGGCTGTAGACAAATACTGGGACAGCTACAACCATCC
CTTCAGACAGGATCAGAAGAACTTAGATCATTATATAATACAGTAGCAACCCTCTATTGTGTGCATCAAA
GGATAGAGATAAAAGACACCAAGGAAGCTTTAGACAAGATAGAGGAAGAGCAAAACAAAAGTAAGACCAC
CGCACAGCAAGCGGCCGCTGATCTTCAGACCTGGAGGAGGAGATATGAGGGACAATTGGAGAAGTGAATT
ATATAAATATAAAGTAGTAAAAATTGAACCATTAGGAGTAGCACCCACCAAGGCAAAGAGAAGAGTGGTG
CAGAGAGAAAAAAGAGCAGTGGGAATAGGAGCTTTGTTCCTTGGGTTCTTGGGAGCAGCAGGAAGCACTA
TGGGCGCAGCGTCAATGACGCTGACGGTACAGGCCAGACAATTATTGTCTGGTATAGTGCAGCAGCAGAA
CAATTTGCTGAGGGCTATTGAGGCGCAACAGCATCTGTTGCAACTCACAGTCTGGGGCATCAAGCAGCTC
CAGGCAAGAATCCTGGCTGTGGAAAGATACCTAAAGGATCAACAGCTCCTGGGGATTTGGGGTTGCTCTG
GAAAACTCATTTGCACCACTGCTGTGCCTTGGAATGCTAGTTGGAGTAATAAATCTCTGGAACAGATTTG
GAATCACACGACCTGGATGGAGTGGGACAGAGAAATTAACAATTACACAAGCTTAATACACTCCTTAATT
GAAGAATCGCAAAACCAGCAAGAAAAGAATGAACAAGAATTATTGGAATTAGATAAATGGGCAAGTTTGT
GGAATTGGTTTAACATAACAAATTGGCTGTGGTATATAAAATTATTCATAATGATAGTAGGAGGCTTGGT
AGGTTTAAGAATAGTTTTTGCTGTACTTTCTATAGTGAATAGAGTTAGGCAGGGATATTCACCATTATCG
TTTCAGACCCACCTCCCAACCCCGAGGGGACCCATGCATTGCATCTCAATTAGTCAGCAACCAGGTGTGG
AAAGTCCCCAGGCTCCCCAGCAGGCAGAAGTATGCAAAGCATGCGTCTCAATTAGTCAGCAACCATAGTC
CCGCCCCTAACTCCGCCCATCCCGCCCCTAACTCCGCCCAGTTCCGCCCATTCTCCGCCCCATGGCTGAC
TAATTTTTTTTATTTATGCAGAGGCCGAGGCCGCCTCGGCCTCTGAGCTATTCCAGAAGTAGTGAGGAGG
CTTTTTTGGAGGCCTAGGCTTTTGCAAAAAGCTTTCTAGAGGTACCACCGGAGCTTACCATGACCGAGTA
CAAGCCCACGGTGCGCCTCGCCACCCGCGACGACGTCCCCAGGGCCGTACGCACCCTCGCCGCCGCGTTC
GCCGACTACCCCGCCACGCGCCACACCGTCGATCCGGACCGCCACATCGAGCGGGTCACCGAGCTGCAAG
AACTCTTCCTCACGCGCGTCGGGCTCGACATCGGCAAGGTGTGGGTCGCGGACGACGGCGCCGCCGTGGC
GGTCTGGACCACGCCGGAGAGCGTCGAAGCGGGGGCGGTGTTCGCCGAGATCGGCCCGCGCATGGCCGAG
TTGAGCGGTTCCCGGCTGGCCGCGCAGCAACAGATGGAAGGCCTCCTGGCGCCGCACCGGCCCAAGGAGC
CCGCGTGGTTCCTGGCCACCGTCGGCGTCTCGCCCGACCACCAGGGCAAGGGTCTGGGCAGCGCCGTCGT
GCTCCCCGGAGTGGAGGCGGCCGAGCGCGCCGGGGTGCCCGCCTTCCTGGAGACCTCCGCGCCCCGCAAC
CTCCCCTTCTACGAGCGGCTCGGCTTCACCGTCACCGCCGACGTCGAGGTGCCCGAAGGACCGCGCACCT
GGTGCATGACCCGCAAGCCCGGTGCCAGTTAACGAATTCTAGATCTTGAGACAAATGGCAGTATTCATCC
ACAATTTTAAAAGAAAAGGGGGGATTGGGGGGTACAGTGCAGGGGAAAGAATAGTAGACATAATAGCAAC
AGACATACAAACTAAAGAATTACAAAAACAAATTACAAAAATTCAAAATTTTCGGGTTTATTACAGGGAC
AGCAGAGATCCACTTTGGCGCCGGCTCGAGGCCTGCAGGTGCAAAGATGGATAAAGTTTTAAACAGAGAG
GAATCTTTGCAGCTAATGGACCTTCTAGGTCTTGAAAGGAGTGGGAATTGGCTCCGGTGCCCGTCAGTGG
GCAGAGCGCACATCGCCCACAGTCCCCGAGAAGTTGGGGGGAGGGGTCGGCAATTGAACCGGTGCCTAGA
GAAGGTGGCGCGGGGTAAACTGGGAAAGTGATGTCGTGTACTGGCTCCGCCTTTTTCCCGAGGGTGGGGG
AGAACCGTATATAAGTGCAGTAGTCGCCGTGAACGTTCTTTTTCGCAACGGGTTTGCCGCCAGAACACAG
GTAAGTGCCGTGTGTGGTTCCCGCGGGCCTGGCCTCTTTACGGGTTATGGCCCTTGCGTGCCTTGAATTA
CTTCCACCTGGCTGCAGTACGTGATTCTTGATCCCGAGCTTCGGGTTGGAAGTGGGTGGGAGAGTTCGAG
GCCTTGCGCTTAAGGAGCCCCTTCGCCTCGTGCTTGAGTTGAGGCCTGGCCTGGGCGCTGGGGCCGCCGC
GTGCGAATCTGGTGGCACCTTCGCGCCTGTCTCGCTGCTTTCGATAAGTCTCTAGCCATTTAAAATTTTT
GATGACCTGCTGCGACGCTTTTTTTCTGGCAAGATAGTCTTGTAAATGCGGGCCAAGATCTGCACACTGG
TATTTCGGTTTTTGGGGCCGCGGGCGGCGACGGGGCCCGTGCGTCCCAGCGCACATGTTCGGCGAGGCGG
GGCCTGCGAGCGCGGCCACCGAGAATCGGACGGGGGTAGTCTCAAGCTGGCCGGCCTGCTCTGGTGCCTG
GCCTCGCGCCGCCGTGTATCGCCCCGCCCTGGGCGGCAAGGCTGGCCCGGTCGGCACCAGTTGCGTGAGC
GGAAAGATGGCCGCTTCCCGGCCCTGCTGCAGGGAGCTCAAAATGGAGGACGCGGCGCTCGGGAGAGCGG
GCGGGTGAGTCACCCACACAAAGGAAAAGGGCCTTTCCGTCCTCAGCCGTCGCTTCATGTGACTCCACGG
AGTACCGGGCGCCGTCCAGGCACCTCGATTAGTTCTCGAGCTTTTGGAGTACGTCGTCTTTAGGTTGGGG
GGAGGGGTTTTATGCGATGGAGTTTCCCCACACTGAGTGGGTGGAGACTGAAGTTAGGCCAGCTTGGCAC
TTGATGTAATTCTCCTTGGAATTTGCCCTTTTTGAGTTTGGATCTTGGTTCATTCTCAAGCCTCAGACAG
TGGTTCAAAGTTTTTTTCTTCCATTTCAGGTGTCGTGAGGCTAGCACCGCCACCATGGCAGACTATTCAA
CAGTGCCTCCCCCCTCTTCTGGCTCAGCTGGTGGCGGTGGTGGCGGCGGTGGTGGTGGAGGAGTTAACGA
CGCTTTCAAAGATGCACTGCAGAGAGCCCGGCAGATTGCAGCAAAAATTGGAGGTGATGCAGGGACATCA
CTGAATTCAAATGACTATGGTTATGGGGGACAAAAAAGACCTTTAGAAGATGGAGATCAACCAGATGCTA
AGAAAGTTGCTCCTCAAAATGACTCTTTTGGAACACAGTTACCACCGATGCATCAGCAGCAAAGATCTGT
AATGACAGAAGAATACAAAGTTCCAGATGGAATGGTTGGATTCATAATTGGCAGAGGAGGTGAACAGATC
TCACGCATACAACAGGAATCTGGATGCAAAATACAGATAGCTCCTGACAGTGGTGGCCTTCCAGAAAGGT
CCTGTATGTTAACTGGAACACCTGAATCTGTCCAGTCAGCAAAACGGTTACTGGACCAGATTGTTGAAAA
AGGAAGACCAGCTCCTGGCTTCCATCATGGCGATGGACCGGGAAATGCAGTTCAAGAAATCATGATTCCA
GCTAGCAAGGCAGGATTAGTCATTGGAAAAGGGGGAGAAACTATTAAACAGCTTCAGGAACGGGCTGGAG
TTAAAATGGTTATGATTCAAGACGGGCCGCAGAACACTGGTGCTGACAAACCTCTTAGGATTACAGGAGA
CCCATATAAAGTTCAACAAGCCAAGGAAATGGTGTTAGAGTTAATTCGTGATCAAGGCGGTTTCAGAGAA
GTTCGGAATGAGTATGGGTCAAGAATAGGAGGAAATGAAGGGATAGATGTCCCCATTCCAAGATTTGCTG
TTGGCATTGTAATAGGAAGAAATGGAGAGATGATCAAAAAAATACAAAATGATGCTGGTGTTCGCATTCA
GTTTAAGCCAGATGATGGGACAACACCCGAAAGGATAGCACAAATAACAGGACCTCCAGACCGATGTCAA
CATGCTGCAGAAATTATTACAGACCTTCTTCGAAGTGTTCAGGCTGGTAATCCTGGTGGACCTGGACCTG
GTGGTCGAGGAAGAGGTAGAGGTCAAGGCAACTGGAACATGGGACCACCTGGTGGACTACAGGAATTTAA
TTTTATTGTGCCAACTGGGAAAACTGGATTAATAATAGGAAAAGGAGGTGAAACCATAAAAAGCATAAGC
CAGCAGTCTGGTGCAAGAATAGAACTTCAGAGAAATCCTCCACCAAATGCAGATCCTAATATGAAGTTAT
TTACAATTCGTGGCACTCCACAACAGATAGACTATGCTCGGCAACTCATAGAAGAAAAGATTGGTGGCCC
AGTAAATCCTTTAGGGCCACCTGTACCCCATGGGCCCCATGGTGTCCCAGGCCCCCATGGACCTCCTGGG
CCTCCAGGGCCTGGAACTCCAATGGGACCATACAACCCTGCACCTTATAATCCTGGACCACCAGGCCCGG
CTCCTCATGGTCCTCCAGCCCCATATGCTCCCCAGGGATGGGGAAATGCATATCCACACTGGCAGCAGCA
GGCTCCTCCTGATCCAGCTAAGGCAGGAACGGATCCAAATTCAGCAGCTTGGGCTGCTTATTACGCTCAC
TATTATCAACAGCAAGCACAGCCACCACCAGCAGCCCCTGCAGGTGCACCAACTACAACTCAAACTAATG
GACAAGGAGATCAGCAGAATCCAGCCCCAGCTGGACAGGTTGATTATACCAAGGCTTGGGAAGAGTACTA
CAAGAAAATGGGTCAGGCAGTTCCTGCTCCGACTGGGGCTCCTCCAGGTGGTCAGCCAGATTATAGTGCA
GCCTGGGCTGAGTATTATAGACAACAAGCAGCCTATTATGCCCAGACAAGTCCCCAGGGAATGCCACAGC
ATCCTCCAGCACCTCAGTGCAGGTTTGATCCAGCCAGTATAGAACTAGCTCTGTAGTAATGAACTAGTCC
GTAACTTGAAAGTATTTCGATTTCTTGGCTTTATATATCTTGTGGAAAGGACGAGGTGGTAACGGCATCT
TAATGCCAACGCGTTAAGTCGACAATCAACCTCTGGATTACAAAATTTGTGAAAGATTGACTGGTATTCT
TAACTATGTTGCTCCTTTTACGCTATGTGGATACGCTGCTTTAATGCCTTTGTATCATGCTATTGCTTCC
CGTATGGCTTTCATTTTCTCCTCCTTGTATAAATCCTGGTTGCTGTCTCTTTATGAGGAGTTGTGGCCCG
TTGTCAGGCAACGTGGCGTGGTGTGCACTGTGTTTGCTGACGCAACCCCCACTGGTTGGGGCATTGCCAC
CACCTGTCAGCTCCTTTCCGGGACTTTCGCTTTCCCCCTCCCTATTGCCACGGCGGAACTCATCGCCGCC
TGCCTTGCCCGCTGCTGGACAGGGGCTCGGCTGTTGGGCACTGACAATTCCGTGGTGTTGTCGGGGAAAT
CATCGTCCTTTCCTTGGCTGCTCGCCTGTGTTGCCACCTGGATTCTGCGCGGGACGTCCTTCTGCTACGT
CCCTTCGGCCCTCAATCCAGCGGACCTTCCTTCCCGCGGCCTGCTGCCGGCTCTGCGGCCTCTTCCGCGT
CTTCGCCTTCGCCCTCAGACGAGTCGGATCTCCCTTTGGGCCGCCTCCCCGCGTCGACTTTAAGACCAAT
GACTTACAAGGCAGCTGTAGATCTTAGCCACTTTTTAAAAGAAAAGGGGGGACTGGAAGGGCTAATTCAC
TCCCAACGAAGACAAGATCTGCTTTTTGCTTGTACTGGGTCTCTCTGGTTAGACCAGATCTGAGCCTGGG
AGCTCTCTGGCTAACTAGGGAACCCACTGCTTAAGCCTCAATAAAGCTTGCCTTGAGTGCTTCAAGTAGT
GTGTGCCCGTCTGTTGTGTGACTCTGGTAACTAGAGATCCCTCAGACCCTTTTAGTCAGTGTGGAAAATC
TCTAGCAGTACGTATAGTAGTTCATGTCATCTTATTATTCAGTATTTATAACTTGCAAAGAAATGAATAT
CAGAGAGTGAGAGGAACTTGTTTATTGCAGCTTATAATGGTTACAAATAAAGCAATAGCATCACAAATTT
CACAAATAAAGCATTTTTTTCACTGCATTCTAGTTGTGGTTTGTCCAAACTCATCAATGTATCTTATCAT
GTCTGGCTCTAGCTATCCCGCCCCTAACTCCGCCCATCCCGCCCCTAACTCCGCCCAGTTCCGCCCATTC
TCCGCCCCATGGCTGACTAATTTTTTTTATTTATGCAGAGGCCGAGGCCGCCTCGGCCTCTGAGCTATTC
CAGAAGTAGTGAGGAGGCTTTTTTGGAGGCCTAGGGACGTACCCAATTCGCCCTATAGTGAGTCGTATTA
CGCGCGCTCACTGGCCGTCGTTTTACAACGTCGTGACTGGGAAAACCCTGGCGTTACCCAACTTAATCGC
CTTGCAGCACATCCCCCTTTCGCCAGCTGGCGTAATAGCGAAGAGGCCCGCACCGATCGCCCTTCCCAAC
AGTTGCGCAGCCTGAATGGCGAATGGG
[124 nt withheld, positions 7658-7781]
C
[91 nt withheld, positions 7783-7873]
A
[49 nt withheld, positions 7875-7923]
CCTTTGACGTTGGAGTCCACGTTCTTT
[37 nt withheld, positions 7951-7987]
ACCCTATCTCGGTCTATTCTTTTGATTTATAAGGGATTTTGCCGATTTCGGCCTATTGGTTAAAAAATGA
GCTGATTTAACAAAAATTTAACGCGAATTTTAACAAAATATTAACGCTTACAATTTAGGTGGCACTTTTC
GGGGAAATGTGCGCGGAACCCCTATTTGTTTATTTTTCTAAATACATTCAAATATGTATCCGCTCATGAG
ACAATAACCCTGATAAATGCTTCAATAATATTGAAAAAGGAAGAGTATGAGTATTCAACATTTCCGTGTC
GCCCTTATTCCCTTTTTTGCGGCATTTTGCCTTCCTGTTTTTGCTCACCCAGAAACGCTGGTGAAAGTAA
AAGATGCTGAAGATCAGTTGGGTGCACGAGTGGGTTACATCGAACTGGATCTCAACAGCGGTAAGATCCT
TGAGAGTTTTCGCCCCGAAGAACGTTTTCCAATGATGAGCACTTTTAAAGTTCTGCTATGTGGCGCGGTA
TTATCCCGTATTGACGCCGGGCAAGAGCAACTCGGTCGCCGCATACACTATTCTCAGAATGACTTGGTTG
AGTACTCACCAGTCACAGAAAAGCATCTTACGGATGGCATGACAGTAAGAGAATTATGCAGTGCTGCCAT
AACCATGAGTGATAACACTGCGGCCAACTTACTTCTGACAACGATCGGAGGACCGAAGGAGCTAACCGCT
TTTTTGCACAACATGGGGGATCATGTAACTCGCCTTGATCGTTGGGAACCGGAGCTGAATGAAGCCATAC
CAAACGACGAGCGTGACACCACGATGCCTGTAGCAATGGCAACAACGTTGCGCAAACTATTAACTGGCGA
ACTACTTACTCTAGCTTCCCGGCAACAATTAATAGACTGGATGGAGGCGGATAAAGTTGCAGGACCACTT
CTGCGCTCGGCCCTTCCGGCTGGCTGGTTTATTGCTGATAAATCTGGAGCCGGTGAGCGTGGGTCTCGCG
GTATCATTGCAGCACTGGGGCCAGATGGTAAGCCCTCCCGTATCGTAGTTATCTACACGACGGGGAGTCA
GGCAACTATGGATGAACGAAATAGACAGATCGCTGAGATAGGTGCCTCACTGATTAAGCATTGGTAACTG
TCAGACCAAGTTTACTCATATATACTTTAGATTGATTTAAAACTTCATTTTTAATTTAAAAGGATCTAGG
TGAAGATCCTTTTTGATAATCTCATGACCAAAATCCCTTAACGTGAGTTTTCGTTCCACTGAGCGTCAGA
CCCCGTAGAAAAGATCAAAGGATCTTCTTGAGATCCTTTTTTTCTGCGCGTAATCTGCTGCTTGCAAACA
AAAAAACCACCGCTACCAGCGGTGGTTTGTTTGCCGGATCAAGAGCTACCAACTCTTTTTCCGAAGGTAA
CTGGCTTCAGCAGAGCGCAGATACCAAATACTGTTCTTCTAGTGTAGCCGTAGTTAGGCCACCACTTCAA
GAACTCTGTAGCACCGCCTACATACCTCGCTCTGCTAATCCTGTTACCAGTGGCTGCTGCCAGTGGCGAT
AAGTCGTGTCTTACCGGGTTGGACTCAAGACGATAGTTACCGGATAAGGCGCAGCGGTCGGGCTGAACGG
GGGGTTCGTGCACACAGCCCAGCTTGGAGCGAACGACCTACACCGAACTGAGATACCTACAGCGTGAGCT
ATGAGAAAGCGCCACGCTTCCCGAAGGGAGAAAGGCGGACAGGTATCCGGTAAGCGGCAGGGTCGGAACA
GGAGAGCGCACGAGGGAGCTTCCAGGGGGAAACGCCTGGTATCTTTATAGTCCTGTCGGGTTTCGCCACC
TCTGACTTGAGCGTCGATTTTTGTGATGCTCGTCAGGGGGGCGGAGCCTATGGAAAAACGCCAGCAACGC
GGCCTTTTTACGGTTCCTGGCCTTTTGCTGGCCTTTTGCTCACATGTTCTTTCCTGCGTTATCCCCTGAT
TCTGTGGATAACCGTATTACCGCCTTTGAGTGAGCTGATACCGCTCGCCGCAGCCGAACGACCGAGCGCA
GCGAGTCAGTGAGCGAGGAAGCGGAAGAGCGCCCAATACGCAAACCGCCTCTCCCCGCGCGTTGGCCGAT
TCATTAATGCAGCTGGCACGACAGGTTTCCCGACTGGAAAGCGGGCAGTGAGCGCAACGCAATTAATGTG
AGTTAGCTCACTCATTAGGCACCCCAGGCTTTACACTTTATGCTTCCGGCTCGTATGTTGTGTGGAATTG
TGAGCGGATAACAATTTCACACAGGAAACAGCTATGACCATGATTACGCCAAGCGCGCAATTAACCCTCA
CTAAAGGGAACAAAAGCTGGAGCTGCAAGC
Features (pLannotate 1.2.2; 31 found; start..end, strand, type, name):
      5..231     +  promoter       RSV promoter: Rous sarcoma virus enhancer/promoter
    232..412     +  LTR            5' LTR (truncated): truncated 5' long terminal repeat (LTR) from HIV-1
    459..584     +  misc_feature   HIV-1 Ψ: packaging signal of human immunodeficiency virus type 1
    568..931     +  CDS            HIV-1 gag (fragment): gag protein from human immunodeficiency virus 1; gag
   1077..1310    +  misc_feature   RRE: The Rev response element (RRE) of HIV-1 allows for Rev-dependent mRNA export from the nucleus to the cytoplasm.
   1687..1713    +  CDS            Rev (fragment): human immunodeficiency virus 1 (HIV-1) Rev protein; rev; enhances nuclear export of unspliced and incompletely spliced viral mRNAs
   1720..1743    +  promoter       SV40 promoter (fragment): SV40 early promoter
   1744..1815    +  promoter       SV40 promoter (fragment): SV40 enhancer and early promoter
   1839..1974    +  rep_origin     SV40 ori: SV40 origin of replication
   2020..2616    +  CDS            PuroR (fragment): puromycin N-acetyltransferase; pac from Streptomyces; confers resistance to puromycin
   2665..2782    +  misc_feature   cPPT/CTS: central polypurine tract and central termination sequence of HIV-1
   2847..2913    +  CDS            small t antigen (fragment): SV40 (simian virus 40) small t antigen
   2920..4098    +  promoter       EF-1α promoter: strong constitutive promoter for human elongation factor EF-1α
   4115..6037    +  CDS            FUBP1: FUBP1_HUMAN - Experimental evidence at protein level: Swiss-Prot protein existence level 1. Regulates MYC expression by binding to a single-stranded far- upstream element (FUSE) upstream of the MYC promoter. May act both as activator and repressor of transcription. From Homo sapiens (Human).
   6089..6142    +  promoter       U6 promoter (fragment): RNA polymerase III promoter for human U6 snRNA
   6184..6772    +  misc_feature   WPRE: woodchuck hepatitis virus posttranscriptional regulatory element
   6823..6842    +  misc_feature   cPPT/CTS (fragment): central polypurine tract and central termination sequence of HIV-1
   6844..7077    +  LTR            3' LTR (ΔU3): self-inactivating 3' long terminal repeat (LTR) from HIV-1
   7155..7276    +  polyA_signal   SV40 poly(A) signal: SV40 polyadenylation signal
   7316..7451    +  rep_origin     SV40 ori: SV40 origin of replication
   7472..7490    -  promoter       T7 promoter: promoter for bacteriophage T7 RNA polymerase
   7498..7653    +  CDS            lacZα (fragment): LacZα fragment of β-galactosidase; lacZ fragment
   7658..8086    +  rep_origin     f1 ori (sequence partly withheld): f1 bacteriophage origin of replication; arrow indicates direction of (+) strand synthesis
   8139..8243    +  promoter       AmpR promoter: bla
   8244..9104    +  CDS            AmpR: β-lactamase; bla; confers resistance to ampicillin, carbenicillin, and related antibiotics
   9275..9863    +  rep_origin     ori: high-copy-number ColE1/pMB1/pBR322/pUC origin of replication
  10046..10138   +  CDS            lacI (fragment): lac repressor; lacI; The lac repressor binds to the lac operator to inhibit transcription in E. coli. This inhibition can be relieved by adding lactose or isopropyl-β-D-thiogalactopyranoside (IPTG).
  10151..10172   +  protein_bind   CAP binding site: CAP binding activates transcription in the presence of cAMP. E. coli catabolite activator protein
  10187..10217   +  promoter       lac promoter: promoter for the E. coli lac operon
  10225..10241   +  protein_bind   lac operator: The lac repressor binds to the lac operator to inhibit transcription in E. coli. This inhibition can be relieved by adding lactose or isopropyl-β-D-thiogalactopyranoside (IPTG). lac repressor encoded by lacI
  10286..10304   +  promoter       T3 promoter: promoter for bacteriophage T3 RNA polymerase
