[The description below was written by a language model from this plasmid's Addgene catalogue record and pLannotate feature annotations shown in this document.]
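Description:
TFORF1083 is a lentiviral mammalian expression plasmid built on the pLX_TRC317 backbone, and one member of a barcoded library of human transcription factor open reading frames. It is propagated in E. coli through a high-copy ColE1/pUC-type origin with ampicillin selection (AmpR under its own bla promoter). It also carries an f1 origin and remnants of a lacZα/lac promoter cloning region flanked by T7 and T3 promoters. The depositor notes a risk of recombination, as is common for LTR-containing plasmids.

The viral portion has a third-generation, self-inactivating layout. An RSV promoter drives a truncated HIV-1 5' LTR, followed by the Ψ packaging signal with a partial gag sequence, the Rev response element for Rev-dependent export of the genomic RNA, a cPPT/CTS element, and a ΔU3 3' LTR followed by an SV40 polyadenylation signal. Between the LTRs are two expression units. An SV40 early promoter/origin drives the puromycin N-acetyltransferase gene for selection of transduced cells, and the constitutive EF-1α promoter drives human FUBP1, the far-upstream element binding protein that regulates MYC transcription. A WPRE downstream of the ORF enhances transcript stability and expression.

According to the record, each vector in the collection carries a unique 24-bp barcode. This allows the overexpressed factor to be identified in pooled screens, such as those probing directed differentiation. The barcode is not annotated in the feature table. The short U6 promoter fragment annotated between the ORF and the WPRE is probably only a residual or primer-binding sequence, not a functional promoter.

The annotated FUBP1 coding sequence is somewhat shorter than the listed insert size, which presumably includes flanking sequence.
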