Addgene plasmid #143922: TFORF1083
Purpose: Lentiviral vector for overexpressing transcription factor ORFs with unique 24-bp barcodes. Barcodes facilitate identification of transcription factors in pooled screens.
Depositing lab: Feng Zhang. Depositing organization: Broad Institute. Publication: A transcription factor atlas of directed differentiation. Joung J, Ma S, Tay T, Geiger-Schuller KR, Kirchgatterer PC, Verdine VK, Guo B, Arias-Garcia MA, Allen WE, Singh A, Kuksenko O, Abudayyeh OO, Gootenberg JS, Fu Z, Macrae RK, Buenrostro JD, Regev A, Zhang F. Cell. 2023 Jan 5;186(1):209-229.e26. doi: 10.1016/j.cell.2022.11.026. PubMed 36608654.
Backbone
  Vector backbone: pLX_TRC317
  Backbone manufacturer: Broad Institute Genetic Perturbation Platform
  Backbone size w/o insert (bp): 8264
  Vector type: Mammalian Expression, Lentiviral
  Selectable markers: Puromycin
Growth in bacteria
  Bacterial resistance: Ampicillin, 100 μg/mL
  Growth temperature: 37°C
  Growth strain: NEB Stable
  Copy number: High Copy
Gene/Insert
  Gene/Insert name: FUBP1
  Species: H. sapiens (human)
  Insert size (bp): 2063
  Entrez Gene: FUBP1 (a.k.a. FBP, FUBP, hDH V)
  Promoter: EF1a
  Cloning method: Unknown
  Sequencing primers: 5′ GGGTGGAGACTGAAGTTAGGCCAG; 3′ CACATAGCGTAAAAGGAGCAACATAG
Terms and licenses: Academic/Nonprofit Terms; Industry Terms: Not Available to Industry
Depositor comments: XM_017002743,ENST00000294623 . The transcription factor ORF portion of this plasmid was synthesized by Genewiz. Please test multiple small colonies in case of plasmid recombination. To make this collection available in a timely manner, a portion of this collection was not fully sequenced by Addgene. If an Addgene verified full plasmid sequence is not available, please contact us prior to placing an order to request the full sequence.
How to cite: TFORF1083 was a gift from Feng Zhang (Addgene plasmid # 143922 ; http://n2t.net/addgene:143922 ; RRID:Addgene_143922)
