>Addgene plasmid #143922 | TFORF1083 | depositor partial sequence | sequence record 283893 | Insert
ACCGCCACCATGGCAGACTATTCAACAGTGCCTCCCCCCTCTTCTGGCTCAGCTGGTGGCGGTGGTGGCG
GCGGTGGTGGTGGAGGAGTTAACGACGCTTTCAAAGATGCACTGCAGAGAGCCCGGCAGATTGCAGCAAA
AATTGGAGGTGATGCAGGGACATCACTGAATTCAAATGACTATGGTTATGGGGGACAAAAAAGACCTTTA
GAAGATGGAGATCAACCAGATGCTAAGAAAGTTGCTCCTCAAAATGACTCTTTTGGAACACAGTTACCAC
CGATGCATCAGCAGCAAAGATCTGTAATGACAGAAGAATACAAAGTTCCAGATGGAATGGTTGGATTCAT
AATTGGCAGAGGAGGTGAACAGATCTCACGCATACAACAGGAATCTGGATGCAAAATACAGATAGCTCCT
GACAGTGGTGGCCTTCCAGAAAGGTCCTGTATGTTAACTGGAACACCTGAATCTGTCCAGTCAGCAAAAC
GGTTACTGGACCAGATTGTTGAAAAAGGAAGACCAGCTCCTGGCTTCCATCATGGCGATGGACCGGGAAA
TGCAGTTCAAGAAATCATGATTCCAGCTAGCAAGGCAGGATTAGTCATTGGAAAAGGGGGAGAAACTATT
AAACAGCTTCAGGAACGGGCTGGAGTTAAAATGGTTATGATTCAAGACGGGCCGCAGAACACTGGTGCTG
ACAAACCTCTTAGGATTACAGGAGACCCATATAAAGTTCAACAAGCCAAGGAAATGGTGTTAGAGTTAAT
TCGTGATCAAGGCGGTTTCAGAGAAGTTCGGAATGAGTATGGGTCAAGAATAGGAGGAAATGAAGGGATA
GATGTCCCCATTCCAAGATTTGCTGTTGGCATTGTAATAGGAAGAAATGGAGAGATGATCAAAAAAATAC
AAAATGATGCTGGTGTTCGCATTCAGTTTAAGCCAGATGATGGGACAACACCCGAAAGGATAGCACAAAT
AACAGGACCTCCAGACCGATGTCAACATGCTGCAGAAATTATTACAGACCTTCTTCGAAGTGTTCAGGCT
GGTAATCCTGGTGGACCTGGACCTGGTGGTCGAGGAAGAGGTAGAGGTCAAGGCAACTGGAACATGGGAC
CACCTGGTGGACTACAGGAATTTAATTTTATTGTGCCAACTGGGAAAACTGGATTAATAATAGGAAAAGG
AGGTGAAACCATAAAAAGCATAAGCCAGCAGTCTGGTGCAAGAATAGAACTTCAGAGAAATCCTCCACCA
AATGCAGATCCTAATATGAAGTTATTTACAATTCGTGGCACTCCACAACAGATAGACTATGCTCGGCAAC
TCATAGAAGAAAAGATTGGTGGCCCAGTAAATCCTTTAGGGCCACCTGTACCCCATGGGCCCCATGGTGT
CCCAGGCCCCCATGGACCTCCTGGGCCTCCAGGGCCTGGAACTCCAATGGGACCATACAACCCTGCACCT
TATAATCCTGGACCACCAGGCCCGGCTCCTCATGGTCCTCCAGCCCCATATGCTCCCCAGGGATGGGGAA
ATGCATATCCACACTGGCAGCAGCAGGCTCCTCCTGATCCAGCTAAGGCAGGAACGGATCCAAATTCAGC
AGCTTGGGCTGCTTATTACGCTCACTATTATCAACAGCAAGCACAGCCACCACCAGCAGCCCCTGCAGGT
GCACCAACTACAACTCAAACTAATGGACAAGGAGATCAGCAGAATCCAGCCCCAGCTGGACAGGTTGATT
ATACCAAGGCTTGGGAAGAGTACTACAAGAAAATGGGTCAGGCAGTTCCTGCTCCGACTGGGGCTCCTCC
AGGTGGTCAGCCAGATTATAGTGCAGCCTGGGCTGAGTATTATAGACAACAAGCAGCCTATTATGCCCAG
ACAAGTCCCCAGGGAATGCCACAGCATCCTCCAGCACCTCAGTGCAGGTTTGATCCAGCCAGTATAGAAC
TAGCTCTGTAGTAATGAACTAGTCCGTAACTTGAAAGTATTTCGATTTCTTGGCTTTATATATCTTGTGG
AAAGGACGAGGTGGTAACGGCATCTTAATGCCA
