>Addgene plasmid #143922 | TFORF1083 | depositor partial sequence | sequence record 283894 | Barcode
GGTGGTAACGGCATCTTAATGCCA
